Addgene plasmid #49446: FH-TET3-pEF
Purpose: This plasmid expresses full-length human TET3.
Depositing lab: Anjana Rao. Depositing organization: La Jolla Institute for Immunology. Publication: Modulation of TET2 expression and 5-methylcytosine oxidation by the CXXC domain protein IDAX. Ko M, An J, Bandukwala HS, Chavez L, Aijo T, Pastor WA, Segal MF, Li H, Koh KP, Lahdesmaki H, Hogan PG, Aravind L, Rao A. Nature. 2013 May 2;497(7447):122-6. doi: 10.1038/nature12052. Epub 2013 Apr 7. PubMed 23563267.
Backbone
  Vector backbone: pEF1a
  Backbone manufacturer: Invitrogen
  Backbone size w/o insert (bp): 6200
  Total vector size (bp): 11669
  Vector type: Mammalian Expression
  Selectable markers: Neomycin (select with G418)
Growth in bacteria
  Bacterial resistance: Ampicillin, 100 μg/mL
  Growth temperature: 37°C
  Growth strain: Top10
  Copy number: Unknown
Gene/Insert
  Gene/Insert name: Tet methylcytosine dioxygenase 3 (alt name: TET3)
  Species: H. sapiens (human)
  Insert size (bp): 5469
  Entrez Gene: TET3 (a.k.a. hCG_40738)
  Promoter: EF-1alpha
  Tag / fusion protein: Flag (N terminal on insert); HA (N terminal on insert)
  Cloning method: Restriction Enzyme; 5′ cloning site KpnI (not destroyed); 3′ cloning site XbaI (not destroyed)
  Sequencing primers: 5′ T7 promoter; 3′ BGH Reverse
Terms and licenses: Academic/Nonprofit Terms; Industry Terms: Not Available to Industry
How to cite: FH-TET3-pEF was a gift from Anjana Rao (Addgene plasmid # 49446 ; http://n2t.net/addgene:49446 ; RRID:Addgene_49446)
