[The description below was written by a language model from this plasmid's Addgene catalogue record and pLannotate feature annotations shown in this document.]
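Description:
FH-TET3-pEF is a mammalian expression plasmid built on the Invitrogen pEF1a backbone and designed to express full-length human TET3 (Tet methylcytosine dioxygenase 3). It is propagated in E. coli through a high-copy ColE1/pUC-type origin with ampicillin selection from the AmpR (β-lactamase) cassette. An f1 origin is also present. For selecting stably transfected mammalian cells, an SV40 enhancer/early promoter drives a neomycin phosphotransferase gene, terminated by an SV40 polyadenylation signal, which confers G418 resistance.

The payload is a roughly 5.4 kb TET3 coding sequence cloned between KpnI and XbaI sites, both retained. It sits downstream of the strong constitutive human EF-1α promoter and upstream of the bovine growth hormone polyadenylation signal. A T7 promoter lies between the EF-1α promoter and the insert and serves as a sequencing primer site, as does the bGH region at the 3′ end. The catalogue lists N-terminal Flag and HA tags (the "FH" in the name). The feature table detects the FLAG element just upstream of TET3 but does not annotate HA separately. A backbone-derived V5 tag is annotated just after the TET3 reading frame, though the record does not indicate whether it is translated as part of the protein.

TET3 oxidises 5-methylcytosine to 5-hydroxymethylcytosine and on to further oxidised forms. The plasmid therefore suits overexpression of epitope-tagged enzyme in mammalian cells to study 5mC oxidation, with the tags available for detection or immunoprecipitation. The sequenced record is 11,575 nt, slightly shorter than the 11,669 bp catalogue size.
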