Features (pLannotate 1.2.2; 22 found; start..end, strand, type, name):
     73..91      +  enhancer       CMV enhancer (fragment): human cytomegalovirus immediate early enhancer
    116..182     +  CDS            small t antigen (fragment): SV40 (simian virus 40) small t antigen
    189..1367    +  promoter       EF-1α promoter: strong constitutive promoter for human elongation factor EF-1α
   1384..1402    +  promoter       T7 promoter: promoter for bacteriophage T7 RNA polymerase
   1447..1467    +  CDS            FLAG (fragment): FLAG® epitope tag, followed by an enterokinase cleavage site
   1519..6900    +  CDS            TET3: TET3_HUMAN - Also known as KIAA0401. Experimental evidence at protein level: Swiss-Prot protein existence level 1. Dioxygenase that catalyzes the conversion of the modified genomic base 5-methylcytosine (5mC) into 5-hydroxymethylcytosine (5hmC) and plays a key role in epigenetic chromatin reprogramming in the zygote following fertilization (PubMed:31928709). Also mediates subsequent conversion of 5hmC into 5-formylcytosine (5fC), and conversion of 5fC to 5-carboxylcytosine (5caC). Conversion of 5mC into 5hmC, 5fC and 5caC probably constitutes the first step in cytosine demethylation (By simila
   6922..6963    +  CDS            V5 tag: epitope tag from simian virus 5
   7019..7243    +  polyA_signal   bGH poly(A) signal: bovine growth hormone polyadenylation signal
   7247..7268    +  promoter       SV40 promoter (fragment): SV40 enhancer and early promoter
   7289..7717    +  rep_origin     f1 ori (sequence partly withheld): f1 bacteriophage origin of replication; arrow indicates direction of (+) strand synthesis
   7731..8060    +  promoter       SV40 promoter: SV40 enhancer and early promoter
   8127..8918    +  CDS            neo: KKA2_KLEPN - Also known as kan, nptII. Experimental evidence at protein level: Swiss-Prot protein existence level 1. Resistance to kanamycin, neomycin, paromomycin, ribostamycin, butirosin and gentamicin B. From Klebsiella pneumoniae.
   8944..9102    +  CDS            ble (fragment): BLE_KLEPN - Experimental evidence at protein level: Swiss-Prot protein existence level 1. Binding protein with a strong affinity to the bleomycin family of antibiotics. Binds to CL990; an antimitotic-antibiotic compound. From Klebsiella pneumoniae.
   9097..9218    +  polyA_signal   SV40 poly(A) signal: SV40 polyadenylation signal
   9289..9311    -  protein_bind   lac operator (fragment): The lac repressor binds to the lac operator to inhibit transcription in E. coli. This inhibition can be relieved by adding lactose or isopropyl-β-D-thiogalactopyranoside (IPTG). lac repressor encoded by lacI
   9315..9345    -  promoter       lac promoter: promoter for the E. coli lac operon
   9360..9381    -  protein_bind   CAP binding site: CAP binding activates transcription in the presence of cAMP. E. coli catabolite activator protein
   9394..9486    -  CDS            lacI (fragment): lac repressor; lacI; The lac repressor binds to the lac operator to inhibit transcription in E. coli. This inhibition can be relieved by adding lactose or isopropyl-β-D-thiogalactopyranoside (IPTG).
   9658..10246   -  rep_origin     ori: high-copy-number ColE1/pMB1/pBR322/pUC origin of replication
  10417..11277   -  CDS            AmpR: β-lactamase; bla; confers resistance to ampicillin, carbenicillin, and related antibiotics
  11278..11382   -  promoter       AmpR promoter: bla
  11441..11493   -  misc_feature   bom (fragment): basis of mobility region from pBR322
>Addgene plasmid #49446 | FH-TET3-pEF | addgene full sequence | sequence record 229537 | Addgene NGS Result
ATTGCATGAAGAATCTGCTTAGGGTTAGGCGTTTTGCGCTGCTTCGCGATGTACGGGCCAGATATACGCG
TTGACATTGATTATTGACTAGGCTTTTGCAAAAAGCTTTGCAAAGATGGATAAAGTTTTAAACAGAGAGG
AATCTTTGCAGCTAATGGACCTTCTAGGTCTTGAAAGGAGTGGGAATTGGCTCCGGTGCCCGTCAGTGGG
CAGAGCGCACATCGCCCACAGTCCCCGAGAAGTTGGGGGGAGGGGTCGGCAATTGAACCGGTGCCTAGAG
AAGGTGGCGCGGGGTAAACTGGGAAAGTGATGTCGTGTACTGGCTCCGCCTTTTTCCCGAGGGTGGGGGA
GAACCGTATATAAGTGCAGTAGTCGCCGTGAACGTTCTTTTTCGCAACGGGTTTGCCGCCAGAACACAGG
TAAGTGCCGTGTGTGGTTCCCGCGGGCCTGGCCTCTTTACGGGTTATGGCCCTTGCGTGCCTTGAATTAC
TTCCACCTGGCTGCAGTACGTGATTCTTGATCCCGAGCTTCGGGTTGGAAGTGGGTGGGAGAGTTCGAGG
CCTTGCGCTTAAGGAGCCCCTTCGCCTCGTGCTTGAGTTGAGGCCTGGCCTGGGCGCTGGGGCCGCCGCG
TGCGAATCTGGTGGCACCTTCGCGCCTGTCTCGCTGCTTTCGATAAGTCTCTAGCCATTTAAAATTTTTG
ATGACCTGCTGCGACGCTTTTTTTCTGGCAAGATAGTCTTGTAAATGCGGGCCAAGATCTGCACACTGGT
ATTTCGGTTTTTGGGGCCGCGGGCGGCGACGGGGCCCGTGCGTCCCAGCGCACATGTTCGGCGAGGCGGG
GCCTGCGAGCGCGGCCACCGAGAATCGGACGGGGGTAGTCTCAAGCTGGCCGGCCTGCTCTGGTGCCTGG
CCTCGCGCCGCCGTGTATCGCCCCGCCCTGGGCGGCAAGGCTGGCCCGGTCGGCACCAGTTGCGTGAGCG
GAAAGATGGCCGCTTCCCGGCCCTGCTGCAGGGAGCTCAAAATGGAGGACGCGGCGCTCGGGAGAGCGGG
CGGGTGAGTCACCCACACAAAGGAAAAGGGCCTTTCCGTCCTCAGCCGTCGCTTCATGTGACTCCACGGA
GTACCGGGCGCCGTCCAGGCACCTCGATTAGTTCTCGAGCTTTTGGAGTACGTCGTCTTTAGGTTGGGGG
GAGGGGTTTTATGCGATGGAGTTTCCCCACACTGAGTGGGTGGAGACTGAAGTTAGGCCAGCTTGGCACT
TGATGTAATTCTCCTTGGAATTTGCCCTTTTTGAGTTTGGATCTTGGTTCATTCTCAAGCCTCAGACAGT
GGTTCAAAGTTTTTTTCTTCCATTTCAGGTGTCGTGAGGAATTAGCTTGGTACTAATACGACTCACTATA
GGGAGACCCAAGCTGGCTAGGTAAGCTTGGTACCGCCACCATGGACTACAAGGACGACGATGACAAGCTC
GATGGAGGATACCCCTACGACGTGCCCGACTACGCCGGAGGACTCGACAGCCAGTTTCAGGTGCCCCTGG
CCGTCCAGCCGGACCTGCCAGGCCTTTATGACTTCCCTCAGCGCCAGGTGATGGTAGGGAGCTTCCCGGG
GTCTGGGCTCTCCATGGCTGGGAGTGAGTCCCAACTCCGAGGGGGTGGAGATGGTCGAAAGAAACGGAAA
CGGTGTGGTACTTGTGAGCCCTGCCGGCGGCTGGAAAACTGTGGCGCTTGCACTAGCTGTACCAACCGCC
GCACGCACCAGATCTGCAAACTGCGAAAATGTGAGGTGCTGAAGAAAAAAGTAGGGCTTCTCAAGGAGGT
GGAAATAAAGGCTGGTGAAGGAGCCGGGCCGTGGGGACAAGGAGCGGCTGTCAAGACAGGCTCAGAGCTC
AGCCCAGTTGATGGACCTGTTCCAGGTCAGATGGACTCAGGGCCAGTGTACCATGGGGACTCACGGCAGC
TAAGCGCCTCAGGGGTGCCGGTCAATGGTGCTAGAGAGCCCGCTGGACCCAGTCTGCTGGGGACTGGGGG
TCCTTGGCGGGTAGACCAAAAGCCCGACTGGGAGGCTGCCCCAGGCCCAGCTCATACTGCTCGCCTGGAA
GATGCCCACGATCTGGTGGCCTTTTCGGCTGTGGCCGAAGCTGTGTCCTCTTATGGGGCCCTTAGCACCC
GGCTCTATGAAACCTTCAACCGTGAGATGAGTCGTGAGGCTGGGAACAACAGCAGGGGACCCCGGCCAGG
GCCTGAGGGCTGCTCTGCTGGCAGCGAAGACCTTGACACACTGCAGACGGCCCTGGCCCTCGCGCGGCAT
GGTATGAAACCACCCAACTGCAACTGCGATGGCCCAGAATGCCCTGACTACCTCGAGTGGCTGGAGGGGA
AGATCAAGTCTGTGGTCATGGAAGGAGGGGAGGAGCGGCCCAGGCTCCCAGGGCCTCTGCCTCCTGGTGA
GGCCGGCCTCCCAGCACCAAGCACCAGGCCACTCCTCAGCTCAGAGGTGCCCCAGATCTCTCCCCAAGAG
GGCCTGCCCCTGTCCCAGAGTGCCCTGAGCATTGCCAAGGAAAAAAACATCAGCTTGCAGACCGCCATTG
CCATTGAGGCCCTCACACAGCTCTCCTCTGCCCTCCCGCAGCCTTCTCATTCCACCCCCCAGGCTTCTTG
CCCCCTTCCTGAGGCCTTGTCACCTCCTGCCCCTTTCAGATCTCCCCAGTCTTACCTCCGGGCTCCCTCA
TGGCCTGTGGTTCCTCCTGAAGAGCACTCATCTTTTGCTCCTGATAGCTCTGCCTTCCCTCCAGCAACTC
CTAGAACTGAGTTCCCTGAAGCCTGGGGCACTGACACCCCTCCAGCAACGCCCCGGAGCTCCTGGCCCAT
GCCTCGCCCAAGCCCCGATCCCATGGCTGAACTGGAGCAGTTGTTGGGCAGCGCCAGTGATTACATCCAG
TCAGTATTCAAGCGGCCTGAGGCCCTGCCTACCAAGCCCAAGGTCAAGGTGGAGGCACCCTCTTCCTCCC
CGGCCCCGGCCCCATCCCCTGTACTTCAGAGGGAGGCTCCCACGCCATCCTCGGAGCCCGACACCCACCA
GAAGGCCCAGACCGCCCTGCAGCAGCACCTCCACCACAAGCGCAGCCTCTTCCTAGAACAGGTGCACGAC
ACCTCCTTCCCTGCTCCTTCAGAGCCTTCTGCTCCTGGCTGGTGGCCCCCACCAAGTTCACCTGTCCCAC
GGCTTCCAGACAGACCACCCAAGGAGAAGAAGAAGAAGCTCCCAACACCAGCTGGAGGTCCCGTGGGAAC
GGAGAAAGCTGCCCCTGGGATCAAGCCCAGTGTCCGAAAGCCCATTCAGATCAAGAAGTCCAGGCCCCGG
GAAGCACAGCCCCTCTTCCCACCTGTCCGACAGATTGTCCTGGAAGGGCTTAGGTCCCCAGCCTCCCAGG
AAGTGCAGGCTCATCCACCGGCCCCTCTGCCTGCCTCACAGGGCTCTGCTGTGCCCCTGCCCCCAGAACC
TTCTCTTGCGCTATTTGCACCTAGTCCCTCCAGGGACAGCCTGCTGCCCCCTACTCAGGAAATGAGGTCC
CCCAGCCCCATGACAGCCTTGCAGCCAGGCTCCACTGGCCCTCTTCCCCCTGCCGATGACAAGCTGGAAG
AGCTCATCCGGCAGTTTGAGGCTGAATTTGGAGATAGCTTTGGGCTTCCCGGCCCCCCTTCTGTGCCCAT
TCAGGACCCCGAGAACCAGCAAACATGTCTCCCAGCCCCTGAGAGCCCCTTTGCTACCCGTTCCCCCAAG
CAAATCAAGATTGAGTCTTCGGGGGCTGTGACTGTGCTCTCAACCACCTGCTTCCATTCAGAGGAGGGAG
GACAGGAGGCCACACCCACCAAGGCTGAGAACCCACTCACACCCACCCTCAGTGGCTTCTTGGAGTCACC
TCTTAAGTACCTGGACACACCCACCAAGAGTCTGCTGGACACACCTGCCAAGAGAGCCCAGGCCGAGTTC
CCCACCTGCGATTGCGTCGAACAAATAGTGGAGAAAGATGAAGGTCCATATTATACTCACTTGGGATCTG
GCCCCACGGTCGCCTCTATCCGGGAACTCATGGAGGAGCGGTATGGAGAGAAGGGGAAAGCCATCCGGAT
CGAGAAGGTCATCTACACGGGGAAGGAGGGAAAGAGCTCCCGCGGTTGCCCCATTGCAAAGTGGGTGATC
CGCAGGCACACGCTGGAGGAGAAGCTACTCTGCCTGGTGCGGCACCGGGCAGGCCACCACTGCCAGAACG
CTGTGATCGTCATCCTCATCCTGGCCTGGGAGGGCATTCCCCGTAGCCTCGGAGACACCCTCTACCAGGA
GCTCACCGACACCCTCCGGAAGTATGGGAACCCCACCAGCCGGAGATGCGGCCTCAACGATGACCGGACC
TGCGCTTGCCAAGGCAAAGACCCCAACACCTGTGGTGCCTCCTTCTCCTTTGGTTGTTCCTGGAGCATGT
ACTTCAACGGCTGCAAGTATGCTCGGAGCAAGACACCTCGCAAGTTCCGCCTCGCAGGGGACAATCCCAA
AGAGGAAGAAGTGCTCCGGAAGAGTTTCCAGGACCTGGCCACCGAAGTCGCTCCCCTGTACAAGCGACTG
GCCCCTCAGGCCTATCAGAACCAGGTGACCAACGAGGAAATAGCGATTGACTGCCGTCTGGGGCTGAAGG
AAGGACGGCCCTTCGCGGGGGTCACGGCCTGCATGGACTTCTGTGCCCACGCCCACAAGGACCAGCATAA
CCTCTACAATGGGTGCACCGTGGTCTGCACCCTGACCAAGGAAGACAATCGCTGCGTGGGCAAGATTCCC
GAGGATGAGCAGCTGCATGTTCTCCCCCTGTACAAGATGGCCAACACGGATGAGTTTGGTAGCGAGGAGA
ACCAGAATGCAAAGGTGGGCAGCGGAGCCATCCAGGTGCTCACCGCCTTCCCCCGCGAGGTCCGACGCCT
GCCCGAGCCTGCCAAGTCCTGCCGCCAGCGGCAGCTGGAAGCCAGAAAGGCAGCAGCCGAGAAGAAGAAG
ATTCAGAAGGAGAAGCTGAGCACTCCGGAGAAGATCAAGCAGGAGGCCCTGGAGCTGGCGGGCATTACGT
CGGACCCAGGCCTGTCTCTGAAGGGTGGATTGTCCCAGCAAGGCCTGAAGCCCTCCCTCAAGGTGGAGCC
GCAGAACCACTTCAGCTCCTTCAAGTACAGCGGCAACGCGGTGGTGGAGAGCTACTCGGTGCTGGGCAAC
TGCCGGCCCTCCGACCCTTACAGCATGAACAGCGTGTACTCCTACCACTCCTACTATGCACAGCCCAGCC
TGACCTCCGTCAATGGCTTCCACTCCAAGTACGCTCTCCCGTCTTTTAGCTACTATGGCTTTCCATCCAG
CAACCCCGTCTTCCCCTCTCAGTTCCTGGGTCCTGGTGCCTGGGGGCATAGTGGCAGCAGTGGCAGTTTT
GAGAAGAAGCCAGACCTCCACGCTCTGCACAACAGCCTGAGCCCGGCCTACGGTGGTGCTGAGTTTGCCG
AGCTGCCCAGCCAGGCTGTTCCCACAGACGCCCACCACCCCACTCCTCACCACCAGCAGCCTGCGTACCC
AGGCCCCAAGGAGTATCTGCTTCCCAAGGCCCCCCTACTCCACTCAGTGTCCAGGGACCCCTCCCCCTTT
GCCCAGAGCTCCAACTGCTACAACAGATCCATCAAGCAAGAGCCAGTAGACCCGCTGACCCAGGCTGAGC
CTGTGCCCAGAGACGCTGGCAAGATGGGCAAGACACCTCTGTCCGAGGTGTCTCAGAATGGAGGACCCAG
TCACCTTTGGGGACAGTACTCAGGAGGCCCAAGCATGTCCCCCAAGAGGACTAACGGTGTGGGTGGCAGC
TGGGGTGTGTTCTCGTCTGGGGAGAGTCCTGCCATCGTCCCTGACAAGCTCAGTTCCTTTGGGGCCAGCT
GCCTGGCCCCTTCCCACTTCACAGATGGCCAGTGGGGGCTGTTCCCCGGTGAGGGGCAGCAGGCAGCTTC
CCACTCTGGAGGACGGCTGCGAGGCAAACCGTGGAGCCCCTGCAAGTTTGGGAACAGCACCTCGGCCTTG
GCTGGGCCCAGCCTGACTGAGAAGCCGTGGGCGCTGGGGGCAGGGGATTTCAACTCGGCCCTGAAAGGTA
GTCCTGGGTTCCAAGACAAGCTGTGGAACCCCATGAAAGGAGAGGAGGGCAGGATTCCAGCCGCAGGGGC
CAGCCAGCTGGACAGGGCCTGGCAGTCCTTTGGTCTGCCCCTGGGATCCAGCGAGAAGCTGTTTGGGGCT
CTGAAGTCAGAGGAGAAGCTGTGGGACCCCTTCAGCCTGGAGGAGGGGCCGGCTGAGGAGCCCCCCAGCA
AGGGAGCGGTGAAGGAGGAGAAGGGCGGTGGTGGTGCGGAGGAGGAAGAGGAGGAGCTGTGGTCGGACAG
TGAACACAACTTCCTGGACGAGAACATCGGCGGCGTGGCCGTGGCCCCAGCCCACGGCTCCATCCTCATC
GAGTGTGCCCGGCGGGAGCTGCACGCCACCACGCCGCTTAAGAAGCCCAACCGCTGCCACCCCACCCGCA
TCTCGCTGGTCTTCTACCAGCACAAGAACCTCAACCAGCCCAACCACGGGCTGGCCCTCTGGGAAGCCAA
GATGAAGCAGCTGGCGGAGAGGGCACGGGCACGGCAGGAGGAGGCTGCCCGGCTGGGCCTGGGCCAGCAG
GAGGCCAAGCTCTACGGGAAGAAGCGCAAGTGGGGGGGCACTGTGGTTGCTGAGCCCCAGCAGAAAGAGA
AGAAGGGGGTCGTCCCCACCCGGCAGGCACTGGCTGTGCCCACAGACTCGGCGGTCACCGTGTCCTCCTA
TGCCTACACGAAGGTCACTGGCCCCTACAGCCGCTGGATCTAGTCTAGAGGGCCCTTCGAAGGTAAGCCT
ATCCCTAACCCTCTCCTCGGTCTCGATTCTACGCGTACCGGTCATCATCACCATCACCATTGAGTTTAAA
CCCGCTGATCAGCCTCGACTGTGCCTTCTAGTTGCCAGCCATCTGTTGTTTGCCCCTCCCCCGTGCCTTC
CTTGACCCTGGAAGGTGCCACTCCCACTGTCCTTTCCTAATAAAATGAGGAAATTGCATCGCATTGTCTG
AGTAGGTGTCATTCTATTCTGGGGGGTGGGGTGGGGCAGGACAGCAAGGGGGAGGATTGGGAAGACAATA
GCAGGCATGCTGGGGATGCGGTGGGCTCTATGGCTTCTGAGGCGGAAAGAACCAGCTGGGGCTCTAGGGG
GTATCCCC
[124 nt withheld, positions 7289-7412]
C
[91 nt withheld, positions 7414-7504]
A
[49 nt withheld, positions 7506-7554]
CCTTTGACGTTGGAGTCCACGTTCTTT
[37 nt withheld, positions 7582-7618]
ACCCTATCTCGGTCTATTCTTTTGATTTATAAGGGATTTTGCCGATTTCGGCCTATTGGTTAAAAAATGA
GCTGATTTAACAAAAATTTAACGCGAATTAATTCTGTGGAATGTGTGTCAGTTAGGGTGTGGAAAGTCCC
CAGGCTCCCCAGCAGGCAGAAGTATGCAAAGCATGCATCTCAATTAGTCAGCAACCAGGTGTGGAAAGTC
CCCAGGCTCCCCAGCAGGCAGAAGTATGCAAAGCATGCATCTCAATTAGTCAGCAACCATAGTCCCGCCC
CTAACTCCGCCCATCCCGCCCCTAACTCCGCCCAGTTCCGCCCATTCTCCGCCCCATGGCTGACTAATTT
TTTTTATTTATGCAGAGGCCGAGGCCGCCTCTGCCTCTGAGCTATTCCAGAAGTAGTGAGGAGGCTTTTT
TGGAGGCCTAGGCTTTTGCAAAAAGCTCCCGGGAGCTTGTATATCCATTTTCGGATCTGATCAAGAGACA
GGATGAGGATCGTTTCGCATGATTGAACAAGATGGATTGCACGCAGGTTCTCCGGCCGCTTGGGTGGAGA
GGCTATTCGGCTATGACTGGGCACAACAGACAATCGGCTGCTCTGATGCCGCCGTGTTCCGGCTGTCAGC
GCAGGGGCGCCCGGTTCTTTTTGTCAAGACCGACCTGTCCGGTGCCCTGAATGAACTGCAGGACGAGGCA
GCGCGGCTATCGTGGCTGGCCACGACGGGCGTTCCTTGCGCAGCTGTGCTCGACGTTGTCACTGAAGCGG
GAAGGGACTGGCTGCTATTGGGCGAAGTGCCGGGGCAGGATCTCCTGTCATCTCACCTTGCTCCTGCCGA
GAAAGTATCCATCATGGCTGATGCAATGCGGCGGCTGCATACGCTTGATCCGGCTACCTGCCCATTCGAC
CACCAAGCGAAACATCGCATCGAGCGAGCACGTACTCGGATGGAAGCCGGTCTTGTCGATCAGGATGATC
TGGACGAAGAGCATCAGGGGCTCGCGCCAGCCGAACTGTTCGCCAGGCTCAAGGCGCGCATGCCCGACGG
CGAGGATCTCGTCGTGACCCATGGCGATGCCTGCTTGCCGAATATCATGGTGGAAAATGGCCGCTTTTCT
GGATTCATCGACTGTGGCCGGCTGGGTGTGGCGGACCGCTATCAGGACATAGCGTTGGCTACCCGTGATA
TTGCTGAAGAGCTTGGCGGCGAATGGGCTGACCGCTTCCTCGTGCTTTACGGTATCGCCGCTCCCGATTC
GCAGCGCATCGCCTTCTATCGCCTTCTTGACGAGTTCTTCTGAGCGGGACTCTGGGGTTCGCGAAATGAC
CGACCAAGCGACGCCCAACCTGCCATCACGAGATTTCGATTCCACCGCCGCCTTCTATGAAAGGTTGGGC
TTCGGAATCGTTTTCCGGGACGCCGGCTGGATGATCCTCCAGCGCGGGGATCTCATGCTGGAGTTCTTCG
CCCACCCCAACTTGTTTATTGCAGCTTATAATGGTTACAAATAAAGCAATAGCATCACAAATTTCACAAA
TAAAGCATTTTTTTCACTGCATTCTAGTTGTGGTTTGTCCAAACTCATCAATGTATCTTATCATGTCTGT
ATACCGTCGACCTCTAGCTAGAGCTTGGCGTAATCATGGTCATAGCTGTTTCCTGTGTGAAATTGTTATC
CGCTCACAATTCCACACAACATACGAGCCGGAAGCATAAAGTGTAAAGCCTGGGGTGCCTAATGAGTGAG
CTAACTCACATTAATTGCGTTGCGCTCACTGCCCGCTTTCCAGTCGGGAAACCTGTCGTGCCAGCTGCAT
TAATGAATCGGCCAACGCGCGGGGAGAGGCGGTTTGCGTATTGGGCGCTCTTCCGCTTCCTCGCTCACTG
ACTCGCTGCGCTCGGTCGTTCGGCTGCGGCGAGCGGTATCAGCTCACTCAAAGGCGGTAATACGGTTATC
CACAGAATCAGGGGATAACGCAGGAAAGAACATGTGAGCAAAAGGCCAGGAACCGTAAAAAGGCCGCGTT
GCTGGCGTTTTTCCATAGGCTCCGCCCCCCTGACGAGCATCACAAAAATCGACGCTCAAGTCAGAGGTGG
CGAAACCCGACAGGACTATAAAGATACCAGGCGTTTCCCCCTGGAAGCTCCCTCGTGCGCTCTCCTGTTC
CGACCCTGCCGCTTACCGGATACCTGTCCGCCTTTCTCCCTTCGGGAAGCGTGGCGCTTTCTCATAGCTC
ACGCTGTAGGTATCTCAGTTCGGTGTAGGTCGTTCGCTCCAAGCTGGGCTGTGTGCACGAACCCCCCGTT
CAGCCCGACCGCTGCGCCTTATCCGGTAACTATCGTCTTGAGTCCAACCCGGTAAGACACGACTTATCGC
CACTGGCAGCAGCCACTGGTAACAGGATTAGCAGAGCGAGGTATGTAGGCGGTGCTACAGAGTTCTTGAA
GTGGTGGCCTAACTACGGCTACACTAGAAGAACAGTATTTGGTATCTGCGCTCTGCTGAAGCCAGTTACC
TTCGGAAAAAGAGTTGGTAGCTCTTGATCCGGCAAACAAACCACCGCTGGTAGCGGTGGTTTTTTTGTTT
GCAAGCAGCAGATTACGCGCAGAAAAAAAGGATCTCAAGAAGATCCTTTGATCTTTTCTACGGGGTCTGA
CGCTCAGTGGAACGAAAACTCACGTTAAGGGATTTTGGTCATGAGATTATCAAAAAGGATCTTCACCTAG
ATCCTTTTAAATTAAAAATGAAGTTTTAAATCAATCTAAAGTATATATGAGTAAACTTGGTCTGACAGTT
ACCAATGCTTAATCAGTGAGGCACCTATCTCAGCGATCTGTCTATTTCGTTCATCCATAGTTGCCTGACT
CCCCGTCGTGTAGATAACTACGATACGGGAGGGCTTACCATCTGGCCCCAGTGCTGCAATGATACCGCGA
GACCCACGCTCACCGGCTCCAGATTTATCAGCAATAAACCAGCCAGCCGGAAGGGCCGAGCGCAGAAGTG
GTCCTGCAACTTTATCCGCCTCCATCCAGTCTATTAATTGTTGCCGGGAAGCTAGAGTAAGTAGTTCGCC
AGTTAATAGTTTGCGCAACGTTGTTGCCATTGCTACAGGCATCGTGGTGTCACGCTCGTCGTTTGGTATG
GCTTCATTCAGCTCCGGTTCCCAACGATCAAGGCGAGTTACATGATCCCCCATGTTGTGCAAAAAAGCGG
TTAGCTCCTTCGGTCCTCCGATCGTTGTCAGAAGTAAGTTGGCCGCAGTGTTATCACTCATGGTTATGGC
AGCACTGCATAATTCTCTTACTGTCATGCCATCCGTAAGATGCTTTTCTGTGACTGGTGAGTACTCAACC
AAGTCATTCTGAGAATAGTGTATGCGGCGACCGAGTTGCTCTTGCCCGGCGTCAATACGGGATAATACCG
CGCCACATAGCAGAACTTTAAAAGTGCTCATCATTGGAAAACGTTCTTCGGGGCGAAAACTCTCAAGGAT
CTTACCGCTGTTGAGATCCAGTTCGATGTAACCCACTCGTGCACCCAACTGATCTTCAGCATCTTTTACT
TTCACCAGCGTTTCTGGGTGAGCAAAAACAGGAAGGCAAAATGCCGCAAAAAAGGGAATAAGGGCGACAC
GGAAATGTTGAATACTCATACTCTTCCTTTTTCAATATTATTGAAGCATTTATCAGGGTTATTGTCTCAT
GAGCGGATACATATTTGAATGTATTTAGAAAAATAAACAAATAGGGGTTCCGCGCACATTTCCCCGAAAA
GTGCCACCTGACGTCGACGGATCGGGAGATCTCCCGATCCCCTATGGTGCACTCTCAGTACAATCTGCTC
TGATGCCGCATAGTTAAGCCAGTATCTGCTCCCTGCTTGTGTGTTGGAGGTCGCTGAGTAGTGCGCGAGC
AAAATTTAAGCTACAACAAGGCAAGGCTTGACCGACA
