>Addgene plasmid #49446 | FH-TET3-pEF | depositor partial sequence | sequence record 73623 | insert
ATGGACTACAAGGACGACGATGACAAGCTCGATGGAGGATACCCCTACGACGTGCCCGACTACGCCGGAG
GACTCGACAGCCAGTTTCAGGTGCCCCTGGCCGTCCAGCCGGACCTGCCAGGCCTTTATGACTTCCCTCA
GCGCCAGGTGATGGTAGGGAGCTTCCCGGGGTCTGGGCTCTCCATGGCTGGGAGTGAGTCCCAACTCCGA
GGGGGTGGAGATGGTCGAAAGAAACGGAAACGGTGTGGTACTTGTGAGCCCTGCCGGCGGCTGGAAAACT
GTGGCGCTTGCACTAGCTGTACCAACCGCCGCACGCACCAGATCTGCAAACTGCGAAAATGTGAGGTGCT
GAAGAAAAAAGTAGGGCTTCTCAAGGAGGTGGAAATAAAGGCTGGTGAAGGAGCCGGGCCGTGGGGACAA
GGAGCGGCTGTCAAGACAGGCTCAGAGCTCAGCCCAGTTGATGGACCTGTTCCAGGTCAGATGGACTCAG
GGCCAGTGTACCATGGGGACTCACGGCAGCTAAGCGCCTCAGGGGTGCCGGTCAATGGTGCTAGAGAGCC
CGCTGGACCCAGTCTGCTGGGGACTGGGGGTCCTTGGCGGGTAGACCAAAAGCCCGACTGGGAGGCTGCC
CCAGGCCCAGCTCATACTGCTCGCCTGGAAGATGCCCACGATCTGGTGGCCTTTTCGGCTGTGGCCGAAG
CTGTGTCCTCTTATGGGGCCCTTAGCACCCGGCTCTATGAAACCTTCAACCGTGAGATGAGTCGTGAGGC
TGGGAACAACAGCAGGGGACCCCGGCCAGGGCCTGAGGGCTGCTCTGCTGGCAGCGAAGACCTTGACACA
CTGCAGACGGCCCTGGCCCTCGCGCGGCATGGTATGAAACCACCCAACTGCAACTGCGATGGCCCAGAAT
GCCCTGACTACCTCGAGTGGCTGGAGGGGAAGATCAAGTCTGTGGTCATGGAAGGAGGGGAGGAGCGGCC
CAGGCTCCCAGGGCCTCTGCCTCCTGGTGAGGCCGGCCTCCCAGCACCAAGCACCAGGCCACTCCTCAGC
TCAGAGGTGCCCCAGATCTCTCCCCAAGAGGGCCTGCCCCTGTCCCAGAGTGCCCTGAGCATTGCCAAGG
AAAAAAACATCAGCTTGCAGACCGCCATTGCCATTGAGGCCCTCACACAGCTCTCCTCTGCCCTCCCGCA
GCCTTCTCATTCCACCCCCCAGGCTTCTTGCCCCCTTCCTGAGGCCTTGTCACCTCCTGCCCCTTTCAGA
TCTCCCCAGTCTTACCTCCGGGCTCCCTCATGGCCTGTGGTTCCTCCTGAAGAGCACTCATCTTTTGCTC
CTGATAGCTCTGCCTTCCCTCCAGCAACTCCTAGAACTGAGTTCCCTGAAGCCTGGGGCACTGACACCCC
TCCAGCAACGCCCCGGAGCTCCTGGCCCATGCCTCGCCCAAGCCCCGATCCCATGGCTGAACTGGAGCAG
TTGTTGGGCAGCGCCAGTGATTACATCCAGTCAGTATTCAAGCGGCCTGAGGCCCTGCCTACCAAGCCCA
AGGTCAAGGTGGAGGCACCCTCTTCCTCCCCGGCCCCGGCCCCATCCCCTGTACTTCAGAGGGAGGCTCC
CACGCCATCCTCGGAGCCCGACACCCACCAGAAGGCCCAGACCGCCCTGCAGCAGCACCTCCACCACAAG
CGCAGCCTCTTCCTAGAACAGGTGCACGACACCTCCTTCCCTGCTCCTTCAGAGCCTTCTGCTCCTGGCT
GGTGGCCCCCACCAAGTTCACCTGTCCCACGGCTTCCAGACAGACCACCCAAGGAGAAGAAGAAGAAGCT
CCCAACACCAGCTGGAGGTCCCGTGGGAACGGAGAAAGCTGCCCCTGGGATCAAGCCCAGTGTCCGAAAG
CCCATTCAGATCAAGAAGTCCAGGCCCCGGGAAGCACAGCCCCTCTTCCCACCTGTCCGACAGATTGTCC
TGGAAGGGCTTAGGTCCCCAGCCTCCCAGGAAGTGCAGGCTCATCCACCGGCCCCTCTGCCTGCCTCACA
GGGCTCTGCTGTGCCCCTGCCCCCAGAACCTTCTCTTGCGCTATTTGCACCTAGTCCCTCCAGGGACAGC
CTGCTGCCCCCTACTCAGGAAATGAGGTCCCCCAGCCCCATGACAGCCTTGCAGCCAGGCTCCACTGGCC
CTCTTCCCCCTGCCGATGACAAGCTGGAAGAGCTCATCCGGCAGTTTGAGGCTGAATTTGGAGATAGCTT
TGGGCTTCCCGGCCCCCCTTCTGTGCCCATTCAGGACCCCGAGAACCAGCAAACATGTCTCCCAGCCCCT
GAGAGCCCCTTTGCTACCCGTTCCCCCAAGCAAATCAAGATTGAGTCTTCGGGGGCTGTGACTGTGCTCT
CAACCACCTGCTTCCATTCAGAGGAGGGAGGACAGGAGGCCACACCCACCAAGGCTGAGAACCCACTCAC
ACCCACCCTCAGTGGCTTCTTGGAGTCACCTCTTAAGTACCTGGACACACCCACCAAGAGTCTGCTGGAC
ACACCTGCCAAGAGAGCCCAGGCCGAGTTCCCCACCTGCGATTGCGTCGAACAAATAGTGGAGAAAGATG
AAGGTCCATATTATACTCACTTGGGATCTGGCCCCACGGTCGCCTCTATCCGGGAACTCATGGAGGAGCG
GTATGGAGAGAAGGGGAAAGCCATCCGGATCGAGAAGGTCATCTACACGGGGAAGGAGGGAAAGAGCTCC
CGCGGTTGCCCCATTGCAAAGTGGGTGATCCGCAGGCACACGCTGGAGGAGAAGCTACTCTGCCTGGTGC
GGCACCGGGCAGGCCACCACTGCCAGAACGCTGTGATCGTCATCCTCATCCTGGCCTGGGAGGGCATTCC
CCGTAGCCTCGGAGACACCCTCTACCAGGAGCTCACCGACACCCTCCGGAAGTATGGGAACCCCACCAGC
CGGAGATGCGGCCTCAACGATGACCGGACCTGCGCTTGCCAAGGCAAAGACCCCAACACCTGTGGTGCCT
CCTTCTCCTTTGGTTGTTCCTGGAGCATGTACTTCAACGGCTGCAAGTATGCTCGGAGCAAGACACCTCG
CAAGTTCCGCCTCGCAGGGGACAATCCCAAAGAGGAAGAAGTGCTCCGGAAGAGTTTCCAGGACCTGGCC
ACCGAAGTCGCTCCCCTGTACAAGCGACTGGCCCCTCAGGCCTATCAGAACCAGGTGACCAACGAGGAAA
TAGCGATTGACTGCCGTCTGGGGCTGAAGGAAGGACGGCCCTTCGCGGGGGTCACGGCCTGCATGGACTT
CTGTGCCCACGCCCACAAGGACCAGCATAACCTCTACAATGGGTGCACCGTGGTCTGCACCCTGACCAAG
GAAGACAATCGCTGCGTGGGCAAGATTCCCGAGGATGAGCAGCTGCATGTTCTCCCCCTGTACAAGATGG
CCAACACGGATGAGTTTGGTAGCGAGGAGAACCAGAATGCAAAGGTGGGCAGCGGAGCCATCCAGGTGCT
CACCGCCTTCCCCCGCGAGGTCCGACGCCTGCCCGAGCCTGCCAAGTCCTGCCGCCAGCGGCAGCTGGAA
GCCAGAAAGGCAGCAGCCGAGAAGAAGAAGATTCAGAAGGAGAAGCTGAGCACTCCGGAGAAGATCAAGC
AGGAGGCCCTGGAGCTGGCGGGCATTACGTCGGACCCAGGCCTGTCTCTGAAGGGTGGATTGTCCCAGCA
AGGCCTGAAGCCCTCCCTCAAGGTGGAGCCGCAGAACCACTTCAGCTCCTTCAAGTACAGCGGCAACGCG
GTGGTGGAGAGCTACTCGGTGCTGGGCAACTGCCGGCCCTCCGACCCTTACAGCATGAACAGCGTGTACT
CCTACCACTCCTACTATGCACAGCCCAGCCTGACCTCCGTCAATGGCTTCCACTCCAAGTACGCTCTCCC
GTCTTTTAGCTACTATGGCTTTCCATCCAGCAACCCCGTCTTCCCCTCTCAGTTCCTGGGTCCTGGTGCC
TGGGGGCATAGTGGCAGCAGTGGCAGTTTTGAGAAGAAGCCAGACCTCCACGCTCTGCACAACAGCCTGA
GCCCGGCCTACGGTGGTGCTGAGTTTGCCGAGCTGCCCAGCCAGGCTGTTCCCACAGACGCCCACCACCC
CACTCCTCACCACCAGCAGCCTGCGTACCCAGGCCCCAAGGAGTATCTGCTTCCCAAGGCCCCCCTACTC
CACTCAGTGTCCAGGGACCCCTCCCCCTTTGCCCAGAGCTCCAACTGCTACAACAGATCCATCAAGCAAG
AGCCAGTAGACCCGCTGACCCAGGCTGAGCCTGTGCCCAGAGACGCTGGCAAGATGGGCAAGACACCTCT
GTCCGAGGTGTCTCAGAATGGAGGACCCAGTCACCTTTGGGGACAGTACTCAGGAGGCCCAAGCATGTCC
CCCAAGAGGACTAACGGTGTGGGTGGCAGCTGGGGTGTGTTCTCGTCTGGGGAGAGTCCTGCCATCGTCC
CTGACAAGCTCAGTTCCTTTGGGGCCAGCTGCCTGGCCCCTTCCCACTTCACAGATGGCCAGTGGGGGCT
GTTCCCCGGTGAGGGGCAGCAGGCAGCTTCCCACTCTGGAGGACGGCTGCGAGGCAAACCGTGGAGCCCC
TGCAAGTTTGGGAACAGCACCTCGGCCTTGGCTGGGCCCAGCCTGACTGAGAAGCCGTGGGCGCTGGGGG
CAGGGGATTTCAACTCGGCCCTGAAAGGTAGTCCTGGGTTCCAAGACAAGCTGTGGAACCCCATGAAAGG
AGAGGAGGGCAGGATTCCAGCCGCAGGGGCCAGCCAGCTGGACAGGGCCTGGCAGTCCTTTGGTCTGCCC
CTGGGATCCAGCGAGAAGCTGTTTGGGGCTCTGAAGTCAGAGGAGAAGCTGTGGGACCCCTTCAGCCTGG
AGGAGGGGCCGGCTGAGGAGCCCCCCAGCAAGGGAGCGGTGAAGGAGGAGAAGGGCGGTGGTGGTGCGGA
GGAGGAAGAGGAGGAGCTGTGGTCGGACAGTGAACACAACTTCCTGGACGAGAACATCGGCGGCGTGGCC
GTGGCCCCAGCCCACGGCTCCATCCTCATCGAGTGTGCCCGGCGGGAGCTGCACGCCACCACGCCGCTTA
AGAAGCCCAACCGCTGCCACCCCACCCGCATCTCGCTGGTCTTCTACCAGCACAAGAACCTCAACCAGCC
CAACCACGGGCTGGCCCTCTGGGAAGCCAAGATGAAGCAGCTGGCGGAGAGGGCACGGGCACGGCAGGAG
GAGGCTGCCCGGCTGGGCCTGGGCCAGCAGGAGGCCAAGCTCTACGGGAAGAAGCGCAAGTGGGGGGGCA
CTGTGGTTGCTGAGCCCCAGCAGAAAGAGAAGAAGGGGGTCGTCCCCACCCGGCAGGCACTGGCTGTGCC
CACAGACTCGGCGGTCACCGTGTCCTCCTATGCCTACACGAAGGTCACTGGCCCCTACAGCCGCTGGATC
TAGTCTAGA
