>Addgene plasmid #49446 | FH-TET3-pEF | addgene partial sequence | sequence record 114824 | EF1a-F 5'-TCAAGCCTCAGACAGTGGTTC-3'
TTAGCTTGGTACTAATACGACTCACTATAGGGAGACCCAAGCTGGCTAGGTAAGCTTGGTACCGCCACCA
TGGACTACAAGGACGACGATGACAAGCTCGATGGAGGATACCCCTACGACGTGCCCGACTACGCCGGAGG
ACTCGACAGCCAGTTTCAGGTGCCCCTGGCCGTCCAGCCGGACCTGCCAGGCCTTTATGACTTCCCTCAG
CGCCAGGTGATGGTAGGGAGCTTCCCGGGGTCTGGGCTCTCCATGGCTGGGAGTGAGTCCCAACTCCGAG
GGGGTGGAGATGGTCGAAAGAAACGGAAACGGTGTGGTACTTGTGAGCCCTGCCGGCGGCTGGAAAACTG
TGGCGCTTGCACTAGCTGTACCAACCGCCGCACGCACCAGATCTGCAAACTGCGAAAATGTGAGGTGCTG
AAGAAAAAAGTAGGGCTTCTCAAGGAGGTGGAAATAAAGGCTGGTGAAGGAGCCGGGCCGTGGGGACAAG
GAGCGGCTGTCAAGACAGGCTCAGAGCTCAGCCCAGTTGATGGACCTGTTCCAGGTCAGATGGACTCAGG
GCCAGTGTACCATGGGGACTCACGGCAGCTAAGCGCCTCAGGGGTGCCGGTCAATGGTGCTAGAGAGCCC
GCTGGACCCAGTCTGCTGGGGACTGGGGGTCCTTGGCGGGTAGACCAAAAGCCCGACTGGGAGGCTGCCC
CAGGCCCAGCTCATACTGCTCGCCTGGAAGATGCCCACGATCTGGTGGCCTTTTCGGCTGTGGCCGAAGC
TGTGTCCTCTTATGGGGCCCTTAGCACCCGGCTCTATGAAACCTT
