>Addgene plasmid #49446 | FH-TET3-pEF | addgene partial sequence | sequence record 114826 | BGH-rev 5'-TAGAAGGCACAGTCGAGG-3'
GATGGTGATGATGACCGGTACGCGTAGAATCGAGACCGAGGAGAGGGTTAGGGATAGGCTTACCTTCGAA
GGGCCCTCTAGACTAGATCCAGCGGCTGTAGGGGCCAGTGACCTTCGTGTAGGCATAGGAGGACACGGTG
ACCGCCGAGTCTGTGGGCACAGCCAGTGCCTGCCGGGTGGGGACGACCCCCTTCTTCTCTTTCTGCTGGG
GCTCAGCAACCACAGTGCCCCCCCACTTGCGCTTCTTCCCGTAGAGCTTGGCCTCCTGCTGGCCCAGGCC
CAGCCGGGCAGCCTCCTCCTGCCGTGCCCGTGCCCTCTCCGCCAGCTGCTTCATCTTGGCTTCCCAGAGG
GCCAGCCCGTGGTTGGGCTGGTTGAGGTTCTTGTGCTGGTAGAAGACCAGCGAGATGCGGGTGGGGTGGC
AGCGGTTGGGCTTCTTAAGCGGCGTGGTGGCGTGCAGCTCCCGCCGGGCACACTCGATGAGGATGGAGCC
GTGGGCTGGGGCCACGGCCACGCCGCCGATGTTCTCGTCCAGGAAGTTGTGTTCACTGTCCGACCACAGC
TCCTCCTCTTCCTCCTCCGCACCACCACCGCCCTTCTCCTCCTTCACCGCTCCCTTGCTGGGGGGCTCCT
CAGCCGGCCCCTCCTCCAGGCTGAAGGGGTCCCACAGCTTCTCCTCTGACTTCAGAGCCCCAAACAGCTT
CTCGCTGGATCCCAGGGGCAGACCAAAGGACTGCCAGGCCCTGTCCAGCTGGCTGGCCCCTGCGGCTGGA
ATCCTGCCCTCCTCTCCTTTCATGGGGTTCCACAGCTTGTCTTGGAACCCAGGACTACCTTT
